Addgene plasmid #80907: pLITMUS-rpoN-cI5G6T-J23106-geneIII
Purpose: Phagemid (encodes cI5G6T and M13 gene III)
Depositing lab: Mark Isalan. Depositing organization: Imperial College London. Publication: Engineering orthogonal dual transcription factors for multi-input synthetic promoters. Brodel AK, Jaramillo A, Isalan M. Nat Commun. 2016 Dec 16;7:13858. doi: 10.1038/ncomms13858. PubMed 27982027.
Backbone
  Vector backbone: pLITMUS
  Backbone manufacturer: NEB
  Total vector size (bp): 4924
  Modifications to backbone: M13 gene III expression cassette cI5G6T expression cassette
  Vector type: Bacterial Expression
Growth in bacteria
  Bacterial resistance: Ampicillin, 100 μg/mL
  Growth temperature: 37°C
  Growth strain: DH5alpha
  Copy number: High Copy
Gene/Insert 1
  Gene/Insert name: M13 gene III
  Species: M13 bacteriophage
  Insert size (bp): 1275
  Promoter: BBa_J23106
  Cloning method: Gibson Cloning
  Sequencing primers: 5′ CGTAGTTATCTACACGACG; 3′ TGCTTATACAATCTTCCTG
Gene/Insert 2
  Gene/Insert name: cI5G6T
  Species: Synthetic
  Insert size (bp): 714
  Promoter: rpoN
  Cloning method: Restriction Enzyme; 5′ cloning site EcoRI (not destroyed); 3′ cloning site BsaI (not destroyed)
  Sequencing primers: 5′ gtc gat ttt tgt gat gct cg; 3′ ggg tta ttg tct cat gag cgg ata c
Terms and licenses: Academic/Nonprofit Terms; Industry Terms: Not Available to Industry
How to cite: pLITMUS-rpoN-cI5G6T-J23106-geneIII was a gift from Mark Isalan (Addgene plasmid # 80907 ; http://n2t.net/addgene:80907 ; RRID:Addgene_80907)
