[The description below was written by a language model from this plasmid's Addgene catalogue record and pLannotate feature annotations shown in this document.]
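Description:
pLITMUS-rpoN-cI5G6T-J23106-geneIII is a 4,924 bp bacterial phagemid built on the NEB pLITMUS backbone. It replicates in E. coli as a high-copy plasmid from a ColE1/pUC-type origin and is selected with ampicillin through the bla (β-lactamase) gene under its native promoter. It also carries an M13 origin of replication, the element that makes it a phagemid: when the remaining filamentous phage functions are supplied in the cell, single-stranded copies can be produced and packaged into M13 particles.

Two expression cassettes have been added to the backbone. The first places M13 gene III (1,275 bp), encoding the minor coat protein pIII needed for phage infectivity, under the constitutive Anderson-series promoter BBa_J23106. The automated annotation labels this short region as a J23119 fragment, which reflects the close similarity of promoters in that family. The second cassette expresses cI5G6T (714 bp), a synthetic variant annotated as phage λ repressor cI, from a promoter recorded as rpoN. The annotated fragment of the E. coli lptB gene just upstream of cI is consistent with this, since lptB lies immediately before rpoN in the chromosome, so the region appears to be native rpoN upstream sequence. A CAP binding site left from the backbone sits ahead of it. Each cassette ends in tandem rrnB T1 and T7Te terminators, insulating the two units from each other and from the origins.

The record gives the purpose only as a phagemid encoding cI5G6T and gene III. It comes from work on engineering orthogonal dual transcription factors for multi-input synthetic promoters, where a packageable construct would physically link a cI variant to the pIII gene. The record does not define the 5G6T designation.
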