Features (pLannotate 1.2.2; 13 found; start..end, strand, type, name):
     59..163     +  promoter       AmpR promoter: bla
    164..1024    +  CDS            AmpR: β-lactamase; bla; confers resistance to ampicillin, carbenicillin, and related antibiotics
   1054..1082    +  promoter       J23119 promoter (fragment): bacterial promoter (Registry of Standard Biological Parts BBa J23119)
   1107..2381    +  CDS            M13 gene III (sequence partly withheld): pIII; III; minor coat protein
   2396..2467    +  terminator     rrnB T1 terminator: transcription terminator T1 from the E. coli rrnB gene
   2483..2510    +  terminator     T7Te terminator: phage T7 early transcription terminator
   2535..3044    -  rep_origin     M13 ori (sequence partly withheld): M13 bacteriophage origin of replication; arrow indicates direction of (+) strand synthesis
   3155..3743    +  rep_origin     ori: high-copy-number ColE1/pMB1/pBR322/pUC origin of replication
   3804..3825    +  protein_bind   CAP binding site: CAP binding activates transcription in the presence of cAMP. E. coli catabolite activator protein
   3846..4001    +  CDS            lptB (fragment): LPTB_ECOLI - Also known as yhbG. Experimental evidence at protein level: Swiss-Prot protein existence level 1. Part of the ABC transporter complex LptBFG involved in the translocation of lipopolysaccharide (LPS) from the inner membrane to the outer membrane. Probably responsible for energy coupling to the transport system. From Escherichia coli (strain K12).
   4052..4765    +  CDS            λ repressor: phage λ repressor; cI
   4780..4851    +  terminator     rrnB T1 terminator: transcription terminator T1 from the E. coli rrnB gene
   4867..4894    +  terminator     T7Te terminator: phage T7 early transcription terminator
>Addgene plasmid #80907 | pLITMUS-rpoN-cI5G6T-J23106-geneIII | addgene full sequence | sequence record 358534 | Addgene NGS Result
CGCTTCGGCGGGCTTTTTTTTGTTAACTACGTCAGGTGGCACTTTTCGGGGAAATGTGCGCGGAACCCCT
ATTTGTTTATTTTTCTAAATACATTCAAATATGTATCCGCTCATGAGACAATAACCCTGATAAATGCTTC
AATAATATTGAAAAAGGAAGAGTATGAGTATTCAACATTTCCGTGTCGCCCTTATTCCCTTTTTTGCGGC
ATTTTGCCTTCCTGTTTTTGCTCACCCAGAAACGCTGGTGAAAGTAAAAGATGCTGAAGATCAGTTGGGT
GCACGAGTGGGTTACATCGAACTGGATCTCAACAGCGGTAAGATCCTTGAGAGTTTTCGCCCCGAAGAAC
GTTTCCCAATGATGAGCACTTTTAAAGTTCTGCTATGTGGCGCGGTATTATCCCGTGTTGACGCCGGGCA
AGAGCAACTCGGTCGCCGCATACACTATTCTCAGAATGACTTGGTTGAGTACTCACCAGTCACAGAAAAG
CATCTTACGGATGGCATGACAGTAAGAGAATTATGCAGTGCTGCCATAACCATGAGTGATAACACTGCGG
CCAACTTACTTCTGACAACGATCGGAGGACCGAAGGAGCTAACCGCTTTTTTGCACAACATGGGGGATCA
TGTAACTCGCCTTGATCGTTGGGAACCGGAGCTGAATGAAGCCATACCAAACGACGAGCGTGACACCACG
ATGCCTGTAGCAATGGCAACAACGTTGCGCAAACTATTAACTGGCGAACTACTTACTCTAGCTTCCCGGC
AACAATTAATAGACTGGATGGAGGCGGATAAAGTTGCAGGACCACTTCTGCGCTCGGCCCTTCCGGCTGG
CTGGTTTATTGCTGATAAATCTGGAGCCGGTGAGCGTGGGTCCCGCGGTATCATTGCAGCACTGGGGCCA
GATGGTAAGCCCTCCCGTATCGTAGTTATCTACACGACGGGGAGTCAGGCAACTATGGATGAACGAAATA
GACAGATCGCTGAGATAGGTGCCTCACTGATTAAGCATTGGTAACTGTCAGACCAAGTTTACTCATATTT
ACGGCTAGCTCAGTCCTAGGTATAGTGCTAGCGAAGACAAAGATGAGAAATACTAG
[84 nt withheld, positions 1107-1190]
TCC
[98 nt withheld, positions 1194-1291]
A
[305 nt withheld, positions 1293-1597]
G
[153 nt withheld, positions 1599-1751]
TTATTTGTTTGTGAATATCAAGGCCAATCGTCTGACCTGCCTCAACCTCCTGTC
[82 nt withheld, positions 1806-1887]
GCTCTGAGGGA
[161 nt withheld, positions 1899-2059]
T
[41 nt withheld, positions 2061-2101]
T
[62 nt withheld, positions 2103-2164]
A
[35 nt withheld, positions 2166-2200]
CCTCCCTCAATCGGTTGAATGTCGCCCTTTTGTCTTTGGCGCTGGTAAACCATATGAA
[86 nt withheld, positions 2259-2344]
T
[36 nt withheld, positions 2346-2381]
GAAGACCCAGGCATCAAATAAAACGAAAGGCTCAGTCGAAAGACTGGGCCTTTCGTTTTATCTGTTGTTT
GTCGGTGAACGCTCTCTACTAGAGTCACACTGGCTCACCTTCGGGTGGGCCTTTCTGCGTTTATATATAC
TTTAGATTGATT
[38 nt withheld, positions 2534-2571]
A
[37 nt withheld, positions 2573-2609]
ATTTTGTTAAAATTCGCGTTAAATTTTTGTTAAATCAGCTCATTTTTTAACCAATAGGCCGAAATCGGCA
AAATCCCTTATAAATCAAAAGAATAGCCCGAGATAGGGT
[37 nt withheld, positions 2719-2755]
AAAGAACGTGGACTCCAACGTCAAAGG
[137 nt withheld, positions 2783-2919]
G
[125 nt withheld, positions 2921-3045]
AAAGGATCTAGGTGAAGATCCTTTTTGATAATCTCATGACCAAAATCCCTTAACGTGAGTTTTCGTTCCA
CTGAGCGTCAGACCCCGTAGAAAAGATCAAAGGATCTTCTTGAGATCCTTTTTTTCTGCGCGTAATCTGC
TGCTTACAAACAAAAAAACCACCGCTACCAGCGGTGGTTTGTTTGCCGGATCAAGAGCTACCAACTCTTT
TTCCGAAGGTAACTGGCTTCAGCAGAGCGCAGATACCAAATACTGTTCTTCTAGTGTAGCCGTAGTTAGG
CCACCACTTCAAGAACTCTGTAGCACCGCCTACATACCTCGCTCTGCTAATCCTGTTACCAGTGGCTGCT
GCCAGTGGCGATAAGTCGTGTCTTACCGGGTTGGACTCAAGACGATAGTTACCGGATAAGGCGCAGCGGT
CGGGCTGAACGGGGGGTTCGTGCACACAGCCCAGCTTGGAGCGAACGACCTACACCGAACTGAGATACCT
ACAGCGTGAGCTATGAGAAAGCGCCACGCTTCCCGAAGGGAGAAAGGCGGACAGGTATCCGGTAAGCGGC
AGGGTCGGAACAGGAGAGCGCACGAGGGAGCTTCCAGGGGGAAACGCCTGGTATCTTTATAGTCCTGTCG
GGTTTCGCCACCTCTGACTTGAGCGTCGATTTTTGTGATGCTCGTCAGGGGGGCGGAGCCTATGGAAAAA
CGCCAGCAACGCGGCCTTTTTACGGTTCCTGGCCTTTTGCTGGCCTTTTGCTCACATGTAATGTGAGTTA
GCTCACTCATTAGAATTCGCTGAGAGACCCGTGCTGATCACTGACCACAACGTGCGTGAAACACTGGCGG
TTTGTGAACGCGCTTATATCGTCAGTCAGGGGCATTTGATCGCCCACGGCACGCCTACAGAAATCTTACA
AGACGAACACGTTAAGCGTGTATACCTTGGGGAAGACTTCAGACTCTGATAGGGTAGAAGTTTGCGACGT
TTTAGCAGGAGAGTACGATTCTGAACATGAGCACAAAAAAGAAACCATTAACACAAGAGCAGCTTGAGGA
CGCACGTCGCCTTAAAGCAATTTATGAAAAAAAGAAAAATGAACTTGGCTTATCCCAGGAATCTGTCGCA
GACAAGATGGGGATGTGGCAGTCCAACTTGTCGGCTTTATTTAATGGCATCTCAGCATTAAATGCTTATA
ACGCCGCATTGCTTGCAAAAATTCTCAAAGTTAGCGTTGAAGAATTTAGCCCTTCAATCGCCAGAGAAAT
CTACGAGATGTATGAAGCGGTTAGTATGCAGCCGTCACTTAGAAGTGAGTATGAGTACCCTGTTTTTTCT
CATGTTCAGGCAGGGATGTTCTCACCTGAGCTTAGAACCTTTACCAAAGGTGATGCGGAGAGATGGGTAA
GCACAACCAAAAAAGCCAGTGATTCTGCATTCTGGCTTGAGGTTGAAGGTAATTCCATGACCGCACCAAC
AGGCTCCAAGCCAAGCTTTCCTGACGGAATGTTAATTCTCGTTGACCCTGAGCAGGCTGTTGAGCCAGGT
GATTTCTGCATAGCCAGACTTGGGGGTGATGAGTTTACCTTCAAGAAACTGATCAGGGATAGCGGTCAGG
TGTTTTTACAACCACTAAACCCACAGTACCCAATGATCCCATGCAATGAGAGTTGTTCCGTTGTGGGGAA
AGTTATCGCTAGTCAGTGGCCTGAAGAGACGTTTGGCTGAGAAGACCCAGGCATCAAATAAAACGAAAGG
CTCAGTCGAAAGACTGGGCCTTTCGTTTTATCTGTTGTTTGTCGGTGAACGCTCTCTACTAGAGTCACAC
TGGCTCACCTTCGGGTGGGCCTTTCTGCGTTTATAGGTCTCCTGGCCTGCAGTAAAGCC
